>Addgene plasmid #129498 | Zebrafish PAC (fPAC) | depositor partial sequence | sequence record 248938 | Zebrahfish PAC (fPAC)
ATGCTGAGAAGAGACACATCGCGCTCTTATCAGGAGTTCAATGGAGAAGAGCGTCCTGAGACAGTAGAGT
CCATTCGGGACAATGGTGTTTCTGAAGTGGAGCAAGATGATGAAGCCTGCGATCCTTTACCAGATGAGGA
CAATGTGGATAGCAATCTAATGCCCATTGGCTTCAACAAAGCTTGCCTGAAGAATGTTTTCACAGTAATC
CTTGTCCTCATTTACTTGGCGCTCACGGCGGTGGCTGTGTTCTTGGCCTACCAAACCATTTCAGACTTCA
TGGACAAACTCAACCACCCAGTGATGTCCGTTTCATACAAAGAGGTTGAAGAGTTTGCTGCACCAGGAAT
TGTTTTATTTCCTGGAAAGGCACATTTATTAAGCTGCATGCATCACTATCACGACAACATTCCACCTCTT
GTTGCATTGGAAAATCTTGCGAAAAGAGAGTGTATGAAAGAGGAAGTCATCTACCATGGGCCGTATTCAA
ACCAGACAGAAAAGCGAGCTTTGGTGTTCAGAGGGCCGACTGACGTGAGGAACCGAGAGCTTATATTCCT
TCAGCTTAGCCGAAACGAAACAGAAGAGGATTTCAGCGCAATCAGCTATATGATTTTTGCTAAATTCAGT
GACATGCTTGAAAGCTCAGATAAAGCTGCATTTATGATGGACTGTGAAAGGAACTACTCGATGTGGACCT
TCTCTGGAGGCTTTAGGACGTGGGTCAAAATGTCTTTAGTCAGGACTTCAGGCAGAAGAAATGAATCAGT
AGAATTTAGACAGGAGTCTAGTGTGGTGAAGTACATTGACAAAAGGCCTCCACTGGAGCAAACCAACGAG
CTTTTCTTCATCGTGTTCCAATGGCGGGATCCATTTATACAGCAAGTTAAAGACATAGTGACAGCAAACC
CGTGGAACACCATTGCCATTTTGTGTGGCGTCTTCATGGCCCTGTTTAAAGCAGCAGACTTTGCCAAACT
CAGCATTAAGTGGATGATCCGAATCCGCAAAAGACACAAAAGGGCAAAAATGAGAGAAATGAACCAAATC
AGCTAA
