[The description below was written by a language model from this plasmid's Addgene catalogue record.]
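Description:
Zebrafish PAC (fPAC) is a mammalian expression plasmid built on the pcDNA3.1(+) backbone that carries the Danio rerio coding sequence for PAC, also known as TMEM206 (gene symbol pacc1). The insert was obtained as a commercially cloned gene and placed into the vector's multiple cloning site between EcoRV at the 5′ end and NotI at the 3′ end; the record does not say whether these sites remain intact. The backbone is listed at about 5.4 kb and the complete plasmid at roughly 6.5 kb, implying an insert of a little over 1 kb. No epitope tag or fluorescent fusion partner is recorded, so the protein appears to be expressed in untagged form.

Transcription is driven by the strong constitutive CMV promoter. Use of a BGH reverse sequencing primer is consistent with the bovine growth hormone polyadenylation signal that normally follows the cloning site in pcDNA3.1 and terminates the transcript. The plasmid is propagated in E. coli under ampicillin selection, and a neomycin resistance marker permits G418 selection of stably transfected mammalian cells; copy number is listed as unknown. No feature table was supplied, so other backbone elements cannot be confirmed from the record.

The construct is associated with work identifying PAC as an evolutionarily conserved membrane protein that forms a proton-activated chloride channel. It is suited to heterologous expression of the zebrafish orthologue in cultured mammalian cells, for example to examine whether acid-activated chloride channel function is conserved across species.
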