Addgene plasmid #129498: Zebrafish PAC (fPAC)
Purpose: Expresses zebrafish TMEM206. In pcDNA3.1(+) backbone
Depositing lab: Zhaozhu Qiu. Publication: PAC, an evolutionarily conserved membrane protein, is a proton-activated chloride channel. Yang J, Chen J, Del Carmen Vitery M, Osei-Owusu J, Chu J, Yu H, Sun S, Qiu Z. Science. 2019 Apr 26;364(6438):395-399. doi: 10.1126/science.aav9739. Epub 2019 Apr 25. PubMed 31023925.
Backbone
  Vector backbone: pcDNA3.1(+)
  Backbone manufacturer: GenScript
  Backbone size w/o insert (bp): 5400
  Total vector size (bp): 6477
  Modifications to backbone: Insert zebrafish PAC
  Vector type: Mammalian Expression
  Selectable markers: Neomycin (select with G418)
Growth in bacteria
  Bacterial resistance: Ampicillin, 100 μg/mL
  Growth temperature: 37°C
  Growth strain: DH5alpha
  Copy number: Unknown
Gene/Insert
  Gene/Insert name: zebrafish PAC (alt names: fPAC; TMEM206)
  Species: D. rerio (zebrafish)
  GenBank ID: NP_001278691
  Entrez Gene: pacc1 (a.k.a. PAC, fPAC, tmem206, zgc:63579)
  Promoter: CMV
  Cloning method: Restriction Enzyme; 5′ cloning site EcoRV (unknown if destroyed); 3′ cloning site NotI (unknown if destroyed)
  Sequencing primers: 5′ CMV - F; 3′ BGH - Rev
Resource information
  A portion of this plasmid was derived from a plasmid made by: Gene was cloned and received from GenScript
Terms and licenses: Academic/Nonprofit Terms; Industry Terms: Not Available to Industry
How to cite: Zebrafish PAC (fPAC) was a gift from Zhaozhu Qiu (Addgene plasmid # 129498 ; http://n2t.net/addgene:129498 ; RRID:Addgene_129498)
