LOCUS       Exported 6477 bp ds-DNA circular SYN 12-MAY-2021
DEFINITION  Expresses zebrafish TMEM206. In pcDNA3.1(+) backbone.
ACCESSION   .
VERSION     .
KEYWORDS    Zebrafish PAC (fPAC)
SOURCE      synthetic DNA construct
  ORGANISM  synthetic DNA construct
REFERENCE   1 (bases 1 to 6477)
  AUTHORS   Yang J, Chen J, Del Carmen Vitery M, Osei-Owusu J, Chu J, Yu H, Sun
            S, Qiu Z
  TITLE     PAC, an evolutionarily conserved membrane protein, is a
            proton-activated chloride channel.
  JOURNAL   Science. 2019 Apr 26;364(6438):395-399. doi:
            10.1126/science.aav9739. Epub 2019 Apr 25.
  PUBMED    31023925
REFERENCE   2 (bases 1 to 6477)
  AUTHORS   .
  TITLE     Direct Submission
  JOURNAL   Exported May 12, 2021 from SnapGene Server 1.1.58
            http://www.snapgene.com
FEATURES             Location/Qualifiers
     source          1..6477
                     /organism="synthetic DNA construct"
                     /mol_type="other DNA"
     primer_bind     complement(44..63)
                     /label=pRS-marker
                     /note="pRS vectors, use to sequence yeast selectable
                     marker"
     enhancer        235..614
                     /label=CMV enhancer
                     /note="human cytomegalovirus immediate early enhancer"
     promoter        615..818
                     /label=CMV promoter
                     /note="human cytomegalovirus (CMV) immediate early
                     promoter"
     primer_bind     769..789
                     /label=CMV-F
                     /note="Human CMV immediate early promoter, forward primer"
     primer_bind     863..882
                     /label=T7
                     /note="T7 promoter, forward primer"
     promoter        863..881
                     /label=T7 promoter
                     /note="promoter for bacteriophage T7 RNA polymerase"
     primer_bind     complement(2068..2085)
                     /label=BGH-rev
                     /note="Bovine growth hormone terminator, reverse primer.
                     Also called BGH reverse"
     polyA_signal    2074..2298
                     /label=bGH poly(A) signal
                     /note="bovine growth hormone polyadenylation signal"
     rep_origin      2344..2772
                     /direction=RIGHT
                     /label=f1 ori
                     /note="f1 bacteriophage origin of replication; arrow
                     indicates direction of (+) strand synthesis"
     primer_bind     complement(2431..2450)
                     /label=F1ori-R
                     /note="F1 origin, reverse primer"
     primer_bind     2641..2662
                     /label=F1ori-F
                     /note="F1 origin, forward primer"
     primer_bind     complement(2781..2801)
                     /label=pBABE 3'
                     /note="SV40 enhancer, reverse primer for pBABE vectors"
     promoter        2786..3115
                     /label=SV40 promoter
                     /note="SV40 enhancer and early promoter"
     rep_origin      2966..3101
                     /label=SV40 ori
                     /note="SV40 origin of replication"
     primer_bind     3028..3047
                     /label=SV40pro-F
                     /note="SV40 promoter/origin, forward primer"
     CDS             3182..3976
                     /codon_start=1
                     /gene="aph(3')-II (or nptII)"
                     /product="aminoglycoside phosphotransferase from Tn5"
                     /label=NeoR/KanR
                     /note="confers resistance to neomycin, kanamycin, and G418
                     (Geneticin(R))"
                     /translation="MIEQDGLHAGSPAAWVERLFGYDWAQQTIGCSDAAVFRLSAQGRP
                     VLFVKTDLSGALNELQDEAARLSWLATTGVPCAAVLDVVTEAGRDWLLLGEVPGQDLLS
                     SHLAPAEKVSIMADAMRRLHTLDPATCPFDHQAKHRIERARTRMEAGLVDQDDLDEEHQ
                     GLAPAELFARLKARMPDGEDLVVTHGDACLPNIMVENGRFSGFIDCGRLGVADRYQDIA
                     LATRDIAEELGGEWADRFLVLYGIAAPDSQRIAFYRLLDEFF"
     primer_bind     complement(3236..3255)
                     /label=Neo-R
                     /note="Neomycin resistance gene, reverse primer"
     primer_bind     3846..3865
                     /label=Neo-F
                     /note="Neomycin resistance gene, forward primer"
     polyA_signal    4150..4271
                     /label=SV40 poly(A) signal
                     /note="SV40 polyadenylation signal"
     primer_bind     complement(4187..4206)
                     /label=SV40pA-R
                     /note="SV40 polyA, reverse primer"
     primer_bind     4241..4260
                     /label=EBV-rev
                     /note="SV40 polyA terminator, reverse primer"
     primer_bind     complement(4320..4336)
                     /label=M13 rev
                     /note="common sequencing primer, one of multiple similar
                     variants"
     primer_bind     complement(4320..4336)
                     /label=M13 Reverse
                     /note="In lacZ gene. Also called M13-rev"
     primer_bind     complement(4333..4355)
                     /label=M13/pUC Reverse
                     /note="In lacZ gene"
     protein_bind    4344..4360
                     /label=lac operator
                     /bound_moiety="lac repressor encoded by lacI"
                     /note="The lac repressor binds to the lac operator to
                     inhibit transcription in E. coli. This inhibition can be
                     relieved by adding lactose or
                     isopropyl-beta-D-thiogalactopyranoside (IPTG)."
     promoter        complement(4368..4398)
                     /label=lac promoter
                     /note="promoter for the E. coli lac operon"
     protein_bind    4413..4434
                     /label=CAP binding site
                     /bound_moiety="E. coli catabolite activator protein"
                     /note="CAP binding activates transcription in the presence
                     of cAMP."
     primer_bind     complement(4551..4568)
                     /label=L4440
                     /note="L4440 vector, forward primer"
     rep_origin      complement(4722..5310)
                     /direction=LEFT
                     /label=ori
                     /note="high-copy-number ColE1/pMB1/pBR322/pUC origin of
                     replication"
     primer_bind     complement(4802..4821)
                     /label=pBR322ori-F
                     /note="pBR322 origin, forward primer"
     CDS             complement(5481..6341)
                     /codon_start=1
                     /gene="bla"
                     /product="beta-lactamase"
                     /label=AmpR
                     /note="confers resistance to ampicillin, carbenicillin, and
                     related antibiotics"
                     /translation="MSIQHFRVALIPFFAAFCLPVFAHPETLVKVKDAEDQLGARVGYI
                     ELDLNSGKILESFRPEERFPMMSTFKVLLCGAVLSRIDAGQEQLGRRIHYSQNDLVEYS
                     PVTEKHLTDGMTVRELCSAAITMSDNTAANLLLTTIGGPKELTAFLHNMGDHVTRLDRW
                     EPELNEAIPNDERDTTMPVAMATTLRKLLTGELLTLASRQQLIDWMEADKVAGPLLRSA
                     LPAGWFIADKSGAGERGSRGIIAALGPDGKPSRIVVIYTTGSQATMDERNRQIAEIGAS
                     LIKHW"
     primer_bind     6104..6123
                     /label=Amp-R
                     /note="Ampicillin resistance gene, reverse primer"
     promoter        complement(6342..6446)
                     /gene="bla"
                     /label=AmpR promoter
ORIGIN
        1 gacggatcgg gagatctccc gatcccctat ggtgcactct cagtacaatc tgctctgatg
       61 ccgcatagtt aagccagtat ctgctccctg cttgtgtgtt ggaggtcgct gagtagtgcg
      121 cgagcaaaat ttaagctaca acaaggcaag gcttgaccga caattgcatg aagaatctgc
      181 ttagggttag gcgttttgcg ctgcttcgcg atgtacgggc cagatatacg cgttgacatt
      241 gattattgac tagttattaa tagtaatcaa ttacggggtc attagttcat agcccatata
      301 tggagttccg cgttacataa cttacggtaa atggcccgcc tggctgaccg cccaacgacc
      361 cccgcccatt gacgtcaata atgacgtatg ttcccatagt aacgccaata gggactttcc
      421 attgacgtca atgggtggag tatttacggt aaactgccca cttggcagta catcaagtgt
      481 atcatatgcc aagtacgccc cctattgacg tcaatgacgg taaatggccc gcctggcatt
      541 atgcccagta catgacctta tgggactttc ctacttggca gtacatctac gtattagtca
      601 tcgctattac catggtgatg cggttttggc agtacatcaa tgggcgtgga tagcggtttg
      661 actcacgggg atttccaagt ctccacccca ttgacgtcaa tgggagtttg ttttggcacc
      721 aaaatcaacg ggactttcca aaatgtcgta acaactccgc cccattgacg caaatgggcg
      781 gtaggcgtgt acggtgggag gtctatataa gcagagctct ctggctaact agagaaccca
      841 ctgcttactg gcttatcgaa attaatacga ctcactatag ggagacccaa gctggctagc
      901 gtttaaactt aagcttggta ccgagctcgg atccactagt ccagtgtggt ggaattctgc
      961 agatatcatg ctgagaagag acacatcgcg ctcttatcag gagttcaatg gagaagagcg
     1021 tcctgagaca gtagagtcca ttcgggacaa tggtgtttct gaagtggagc aagatgatga
     1081 agcctgcgat cctttaccag atgaggacaa tgtggatagc aatctaatgc ccattggctt
     1141 caacaaagct tgcctgaaga atgttttcac agtaatcctt gtcctcattt acttggcgct
     1201 cacggcggtg gctgtgttct tggcctacca aaccatttca gacttcatgg acaaactcaa
     1261 ccacccagtg atgtccgttt catacaaaga ggttgaagag tttgctgcac caggaattgt
     1321 tttatttcct ggaaaggcac atttattaag ctgcatgcat cactatcacg acaacattcc
     1381 acctcttgtt gcattggaaa atcttgcgaa aagagagtgt atgaaagagg aagtcatcta
     1441 ccatgggccg tattcaaacc agacagaaaa gcgagctttg gtgttcagag ggccgactga
     1501 cgtgaggaac cgagagctta tattccttca gcttagccga aacgaaacag aagaggattt
     1561 cagcgcaatc agctatatga tttttgctaa attcagtgac atgcttgaaa gctcagataa
     1621 agctgcattt atgatggact gtgaaaggaa ctactcgatg tggaccttct ctggaggctt
     1681 taggacgtgg gtcaaaatgt ctttagtcag gacttcaggc agaagaaatg aatcagtaga
     1741 atttagacag gagtctagtg tggtgaagta cattgacaaa aggcctccac tggagcaaac
     1801 caacgagctt ttcttcatcg tgttccaatg gcgggatcca tttatacagc aagttaaaga
     1861 catagtgaca gcaaacccgt ggaacaccat tgccattttg tgtggcgtct tcatggccct
     1921 gtttaaagca gcagactttg ccaaactcag cattaagtgg atgatccgaa tccgcaaaag
     1981 acacaaaagg gcaaaaatga gagaaatgaa ccaaatcagc taagcggccg ctcgagtcta
     2041 gagggcccgt ttaaacccgc tgatcagcct cgactgtgcc ttctagttgc cagccatctg
     2101 ttgtttgccc ctcccccgtg ccttccttga ccctggaagg tgccactccc actgtccttt
     2161 cctaataaaa tgaggaaatt gcatcgcatt gtctgagtag gtgtcattct attctggggg
     2221 gtggggtggg gcaggacagc aagggggagg attgggaaga caatagcagg catgctgggg
     2281 atgcggtggg ctctatggct tctgaggcgg aaagaaccag ctggggctct agggggtatc
     2341 cccnnnnnnn nnnnnnnnnn nnnnnnnnnn nnnnnnnnnn nnnnnnnnnn nnnnnnnnnn
     2401 nnnnnnnnnn nnnnnnnnnn nnnnnnnnnn nnnnnnnnnn nnnnnnnnnn nnnnnnnnnn
     2461 nnnnnnncnn nnnnnnnnnn nnnnnnnnnn nnnnnnnnnn nnnnnnnnnn nnnnnnnnnn
     2521 nnnnnnnnnn nnnnnnnnnn nnnnnnnnnn nnnnnnnnna nnnnnnnnnn nnnnnnnnnn
     2581 nnnnnnnnnn nnnnnnnnnn nnnnnnnnnc ctttgacgtt ggagtccacg ttctttaata
     2641 gtggactctt gttccaaact ggaacaacac tcaaccctat ctcggtctat tcttttgatt
     2701 tataagggat tttgccgatt tcggcctatt ggttaaaaaa tgagctgatt taacaaaaat
     2761 ttaacgcgaa ttaattctgt ggaatgtgtg tcagttaggg tgtggaaagt ccccaggctc
     2821 cccagcaggc agaagtatgc aaagcatgca tctcaattag tcagcaacca ggtgtggaaa
     2881 gtccccaggc tccccagcag gcagaagtat gcaaagcatg catctcaatt agtcagcaac
     2941 catagtcccg cccctaactc cgcccatccc gcccctaact ccgcccagtt ccgcccattc
     3001 tccgccccat ggctgactaa ttttttttat ttatgcagag gccgaggccg cctctgcctc
     3061 tgagctattc cagaagtagt gaggaggctt ttttggaggc ctaggctttt gcaaaaagct
     3121 cccgggagct tgtatatcca ttttcggatc tgatcaagag acaggatgag gatcgtttcg
     3181 catgattgaa caagatggat tgcacgcagg ttctccggcc gcttgggtgg agaggctatt
     3241 cggctatgac tgggcacaac agacaatcgg ctgctctgat gccgccgtgt tccggctgtc
     3301 agcgcagggg cgcccggttc tttttgtcaa gaccgacctg tccggtgccc tgaatgaact
     3361 gcaggacgag gcagcgcggc tatcgtggct ggccacgacg ggcgttcctt gcgcagctgt
     3421 gctcgacgtt gtcactgaag cgggaaggga ctggctgcta ttgggcgaag tgccggggca
     3481 ggatctcctg tcatctcacc ttgctcctgc cgagaaagta tccatcatgg ctgatgcaat
     3541 gcggcggctg catacgcttg atccggctac ctgcccattc gaccaccaag cgaaacatcg
     3601 catcgagcga gcacgtactc ggatggaagc cggtcttgtc gatcaggatg atctggacga
     3661 agagcatcag gggctcgcgc cagccgaact gttcgccagg ctcaaggcgc gcatgcccga
     3721 cggcgaggat ctcgtcgtga cccatggcga tgcctgcttg ccgaatatca tggtggaaaa
     3781 tggccgcttt tctggattca tcgactgtgg ccggctgggt gtggcggacc gctatcagga
     3841 catagcgttg gctacccgtg atattgctga agagcttggc ggcgaatggg ctgaccgctt
     3901 cctcgtgctt tacggtatcg ccgctcccga ttcgcagcgc atcgccttct atcgccttct
     3961 tgacgagttc ttctgagcgg gactctgggg ttcgaaatga ccgaccaagc gacgcccaac
     4021 ctgccatcac gagatttcga ttccaccgcc gccttctatg aaaggttggg cttcggaatc
     4081 gttttccggg acgccggctg gatgatcctc cagcgcgggg atctcatgct ggagttcttc
     4141 gcccacccca acttgtttat tgcagcttat aatggttaca aataaagcaa tagcatcaca
     4201 aatttcacaa ataaagcatt tttttcactg cattctagtt gtggtttgtc caaactcatc
     4261 aatgtatctt atcatgtctg tataccgtcg acctctagct agagcttggc gtaatcatgg
     4321 tcatagctgt ttcctgtgtg aaattgttat ccgctcacaa ttccacacaa catacgagcc
     4381 ggaagcataa agtgtaaagc ctggggtgcc taatgagtga gctaactcac attaattgcg
     4441 ttgcgctcac tgcccgcttt ccagtcggga aacctgtcgt gccagctgca ttaatgaatc
     4501 ggccaacgcg cggggagagg cggtttgcgt attgggcgct cttccgcttc ctcgctcact
     4561 gactcgctgc gctcggtcgt tcggctgcgg cgagcggtat cagctcactc aaaggcggta
     4621 atacggttat ccacagaatc aggggataac gcaggaaaga acatgtgagc aaaaggccag
     4681 caaaaggcca ggaaccgtaa aaaggccgcg ttgctggcgt ttttccatag gctccgcccc
     4741 cctgacgagc atcacaaaaa tcgacgctca agtcagaggt ggcgaaaccc gacaggacta
     4801 taaagatacc aggcgtttcc ccctggaagc tccctcgtgc gctctcctgt tccgaccctg
     4861 ccgcttaccg gatacctgtc cgcctttctc ccttcgggaa gcgtggcgct ttctcatagc
     4921 tcacgctgta ggtatctcag ttcggtgtag gtcgttcgct ccaagctggg ctgtgtgcac
     4981 gaaccccccg ttcagcccga ccgctgcgcc ttatccggta actatcgtct tgagtccaac
     5041 ccggtaagac acgacttatc gccactggca gcagccactg gtaacaggat tagcagagcg
     5101 aggtatgtag gcggtgctac agagttcttg aagtggtggc ctaactacgg ctacactaga
     5161 agaacagtat ttggtatctg cgctctgctg aagccagtta ccttcggaaa aagagttggt
     5221 agctcttgat ccggcaaaca aaccaccgct ggtagcggtg gtttttttgt ttgcaagcag
     5281 cagattacgc gcagaaaaaa aggatctcaa gaagatcctt tgatcttttc tacggggtct
     5341 gacgctcagt ggaacgaaaa ctcacgttaa gggattttgg tcatgagatt atcaaaaagg
     5401 atcttcacct agatcctttt aaattaaaaa tgaagtttta aatcaatcta aagtatatat
     5461 gagtaaactt ggtctgacag ttaccaatgc ttaatcagtg aggcacctat ctcagcgatc
     5521 tgtctatttc gttcatccat agttgcctga ctccccgtcg tgtagataac tacgatacgg
     5581 gagggcttac catctggccc cagtgctgca atgataccgc gagacccacg ctcaccggct
     5641 ccagatttat cagcaataaa ccagccagcc ggaagggccg agcgcagaag tggtcctgca
     5701 actttatccg cctccatcca gtctattaat tgttgccggg aagctagagt aagtagttcg
     5761 ccagttaata gtttgcgcaa cgttgttgcc attgctacag gcatcgtggt gtcacgctcg
     5821 tcgtttggta tggcttcatt cagctccggt tcccaacgat caaggcgagt tacatgatcc
     5881 cccatgttgt gcaaaaaagc ggttagctcc ttcggtcctc cgatcgttgt cagaagtaag
     5941 ttggccgcag tgttatcact catggttatg gcagcactgc ataattctct tactgtcatg
     6001 ccatccgtaa gatgcttttc tgtgactggt gagtactcaa ccaagtcatt ctgagaatag
     6061 tgtatgcggc gaccgagttg ctcttgcccg gcgtcaatac gggataatac cgcgccacat
     6121 agcagaactt taaaagtgct catcattgga aaacgttctt cggggcgaaa actctcaagg
     6181 atcttaccgc tgttgagatc cagttcgatg taacccactc gtgcacccaa ctgatcttca
     6241 gcatctttta ctttcaccag cgtttctggg tgagcaaaaa caggaaggca aaatgccgca
     6301 aaaaagggaa taagggcgac acggaaatgt tgaatactca tactcttcct ttttcaatat
     6361 tattgaagca tttatcaggg ttattgtctc atgagcggat acatatttga atgtatttag
     6421 aaaaataaac aaataggggt tccgcgcaca tttccccgaa aagtgccacc tgacgtc
//
